Addgene plasmid #44646: pFA6a-link-yECitrine-Hygro
Depositing lab: Kurt Thorn. Depositing organization: Harvard University.
Backbone
  Vector backbone: pFA6a-link
  Vector type: Yeast Expression
  Selectable markers: Hygromycin
Growth in bacteria
  Bacterial resistance: Ampicillin, 100 μg/mL
  Growth temperature: 37°C
  Growth strain: DH5alpha
  Copy number: Unknown
Gene/Insert
  Gene/Insert name: yECitrine (alt name: yeast codon optimized Citrine)
  Insert size (bp): 717
Terms and licenses: Academic/Nonprofit Terms; Industry Terms: Not Available to Industry
Depositor comments: This vector is derived from the sequences published in “Optimized cassettes for fluorescent protein tagging in Saccharomyces cerevisiae.” Sheff MA, Thorn KS. Yeast. 2004 Jun;21(8):661-70.
How to cite: pFA6a-link-yECitrine-Hygro was a gift from Kurt Thorn (Addgene plasmid # 44646 ; http://n2t.net/addgene:44646 ; RRID:Addgene_44646)
