[The description below was written by a language model from this plasmid's Addgene catalogue record and pLannotate feature annotations shown in this document.]
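Description:
pFA6a-link-yECitrine-Hygro is a 5,116 bp yeast tagging plasmid built on the pFA6a-link backbone and catalogued as a yeast expression vector. It derives from a published set of optimized cassettes for fluorescent protein tagging in Saccharomyces cerevisiae. It is propagated in E. coli through a high-copy ColE1/pUC-type origin and selected with ampicillin via the β-lactamase gene and its own promoter. No yeast replication origin or centromere is annotated. This fits the usual role of pFA6a-family plasmids as templates from which a tagging module is amplified and integrated into the genome, rather than as episomes maintained in yeast. Short annotated fragments of lacI, rop and bom appear to be backbone remnants with no functional role.

The payload is yECitrine, a 717 bp yeast codon-optimized version of the yellow fluorescent protein Citrine. The automated annotation labels this 717 bp reading frame as yeGFP, which reflects the close sequence relationship between Citrine and yeast-enhanced GFP rather than a different insert. No yeast promoter is annotated upstream of the fluorescent protein. In this design, the "link" in the backbone name suggests a short linker preceding the reporter so that it can be fused in frame to the 3′ end of a chromosomal gene and expressed from that gene's native promoter. The linker itself is not annotated. The ADH1 terminator follows the coding sequence to end transcription of the fusion. Downstream lies the hphMX6 cassette, which confers hygromycin resistance for selecting yeast integrants. SP6 and T7 promoters flank the module. The construct is typically used for C-terminal fluorescent tagging of endogenous yeast proteins for localization or expression imaging.
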