Features (pLannotate 1.2.2; 11 found; start..end, strand, type, name):
     62..80      -  promoter       T7 promoter: promoter for bacteriophage T7 RNA polymerase
    102..155     -  CDS            lacI (fragment): lac repressor; lacI; The lac repressor binds to the lac operator to inhibit transcription in E. coli. This inhibition can be relieved by adding lactose or isopropyl-β-D-thiogalactopyranoside (IPTG).
    338..926     -  rep_origin     ori: high-copy-number ColE1/pMB1/pBR322/pUC origin of replication
   1097..1957    -  CDS            AmpR: β-lactamase; bla; confers resistance to ampicillin, carbenicillin, and related antibiotics
   1958..2062    -  promoter       AmpR promoter: bla
   2157..2192    +  CDS            rop (fragment): Rop protein, which maintains plasmids at low copy number; rop
   2294..2345    +  misc_feature   bom (fragment): basis of mobility region from pBR322
   2408..2426    +  promoter       SP6 promoter: promoter for bacteriophage SP6 RNA polymerase
   2496..3212    +  CDS            yeGFP: yeast-enhanced green fluorescent protein codons optimized for translation in S. cerevisiae and C. albicans
   3233..3420    +  terminator     ADH1 terminator: S. cerevisiae ADH1; transcription terminator for the S. cerevisiae alcohol dehydrogenase 1 (ADH1) gene
   3495..5070    +  gene           hphMX6: yeast selectable marker conferring hygromycin resistance
>Addgene plasmid #44646 | pFA6a-link-yECitrine-Hygro | depositor full sequence | sequence record 61115 | pFA6a-link-yECitrine-Hygro sequence 5116 bps
CGAATTCATCGATGATATCAGATCCACTAGTGGCCTATGCGGCCGCGGATCTGCCGGTCTCCCTATAGTG
AGTCGTATTAATTTCGATAAGCCAGGTTAACCTGCATTAATGAATCGGCCAACGCGCGGGGAGAGGCGGT
TTGCGTATTGGGCGCTCTTCCGCTTCCTCGCTCACTGACTCGCTGCGCTCGGTCGTTCGGCTGCGGCGAG
CGGTATCAGCTCACTCAAAGGCGGTAATACGGTTATCCACAGAATCAGGGGATAACGCAGGAAAGAACAT
GTGAGCAAAAGGCCAGCAAAAGGCCAGGAACCGTAAAAAGGCCGCGTTGCTGGCGTTTTTCCATAGGCTC
CGCCCCCCTGACGAGCATCACAAAAATCGACGCTCAAGTCAGAGGTGGCGAAACCCGACAGGACTATAAA
GATACCAGGCGTTTCCCCCTGGAAGCTCCCTCGTGCGCTCTCCTGTTCCGACCCTGCCGCTTACCGGATA
CCTGTCCGCCTTTCTCCCTTCGGGAAGCGTGGCGCTTTCTCAATGCTCACGCTGTAGGTATCTCAGTTCG
GTGTAGGTCGTTCGCTCCAAGCTGGGCTGTGTGCACGAACCCCCCGTTCAGCCCGACCGCTGCGCCTTAT
CCGGTAACTATCGTCTTGAGTCCAACCCGGTAAGACACGACTTATCGCCACTGGCAGCAGCCACTGGTAA
CAGGATTAGCAGAGCGAGGTATGTAGGCGGTGCTACAGAGTTCTTGAAGTGGTGGCCTAACTACGGCTAC
ACTAGAAGGACAGTATTTGGTATCTGCGCTCTGCTGAAGCCAGTTACCTTCGGAAAAAGAGTTGGTAGCT
CTTGATCCGGCAAACAAACCACCGCTGGTAGCGGTGGTTTTTTTGTTTGCAAGCAGCAGATTACGCGCAG
AAAAAAAGGATCTCAAGAAGATCCTTTGATCTTTTCTACGGGGTCTGACGCTCAGTGGAACGAAAACTCA
CGTTAAGGGATTTTGGTCATGAGATTATCAAAAAGGATCTTCACCTAGATCCTTTTAAATTAAAAATGAA
GTTTTAAATCAATCTAAAGTATATATGAGTAAACTTGGTCTGACAGTTACCAATGCTTAATCAGTGAGGC
ACCTATCTCAGCGATCTGTCTATTTCGTTCATCCATAGTTGCCTGACTCCCCGTCGTGTAGATAACTACG
ATACGGGAGGGCTTACCATCTGGCCCCAGTGCTGCAATGATACCGCGAGACCCACGCTCACCGGCTCCAG
ATTTATCAGCAATAAACCAGCCAGCCGGAAGGGCCGAGCGCAGAAGTGGTCCTGCAACTTTATCCGCCTC
CATCCAGTCTATTAATTGTTGCCGGGAAGCTAGAGTAAGTAGTTCGCCAGTTAATAGTTTGCGCAACGTT
GTTGCCATTGCTACAGGCATCGTGGTGTCACGCTCGTCGTTTGGTATGGCTTCATTCAGCTCCGGTTCCC
AACGATCAAGGCGAGTTACATGATCCCCCATGTTGTGCAAAAAAGCGGTTAGCTCCTTCGGTCCTCCGAT
CGTTGTCAGAAGTAAGTTGGCCGCAGTGTTATCACTCATGGTTATGGCAGCACTGCATAATTCTCTTACT
GTCATGCCATCCGTAAGATGCTTTTCTGTGACTGGTGAGTACTCAACCAAGTCATTCTGAGAATAGTGTA
TGCGGCGACCGAGTTGCTCTTGCCCGGCGTCAATACGGGATAATACCGCGCCACATAGCAGAACTTTAAA
AGTGCTCATCATTGGAAAACGTTCTTCGGGGCGAAAACTCTCAAGGATCTTACCGCTGTTGAGATCCAGT
TCGATGTAACCCACTCGTGCACCCAACTGATCTTCAGCATCTTTTACTTTCACCAGCGTTTCTGGGTGAG
CAAAAACAGGAAGGCAAAATGCCGCAAAAAAGGGAATAAGGGCGACACGGAAATGTTGAATACTCATACT
CTTCCTTTTTCAATATTATTGAAGCATTTATCAGGGTTATTGTCTCATGAGCGGATACATATTTGAATGT
ATTTAGAAAAATAAACAAATAGGGGTTCCGCGCACATTTCCCCGAAAAGTGCCACCTGACGTCTAAGAAA
CCATTATTATCATGACATTAACCTATAAAAATAGGCGTATCACGAGGCCCTTTCGTCTCGCGCGTTTCGG
TGATGACGGTGAAAACCTCTGACACATGCAGCTCCCGGAGACGGTCACAGCTTGTCTGTAAGCGGATGCC
GGGAGCAGACAAGCCCGTCAGGGCGCGTCAGCGGGTGTTGGCGGGTGTCGGGGCTGGCTTAACTATGCGG
CATCAGAGCAGATTGTACTGAGAGTGCACCATATGGACATATTGTCGTTAGAACGCGGCTACAATTAATA
CATAACCTTATGTATCATACACATACGATTTAGGTGACACTATAGAACGCGGCCGCCAGCTGAAGCTTCG
TACGCTGCAGGTCGACGGATCGGTGACGGTGCTGGTTTAATTAACATGTCTAAAGGTGAAGAATTATTCA
CTGGTGTTGTCCCAATTTTGGTTGAATTAGATGGTGATGTTAATGGTCACAAATTTTCTGTCTCCGGTGA
AGGTGAAGGTGATGCTACTTACGGTAAATTGACCTTAAAATTTATTTGTACTACTGGTAAATTGCCAGTT
CCATGGCCAACCTTAGTCACTACTTTAGGTTATGGTTTGATGTGTTTTGCTAGATACCCAGATCATATGA
AACAACATGACTTTTTCAAGTCTGCCATGCCAGAAGGTTATGTTCAAGAAAGAACTATTTTTTTCAAAGA
TGACGGTAACTACAAGACCAGAGCTGAAGTCAAGTTTGAAGGTGATACCTTAGTTAATAGAATCGAATTA
AAAGGTATTGATTTTAAAGAAGATGGTAACATTTTAGGTCACAAATTGGAATACAACTATAACTCTCACA
ATGTTTACATCATGGCTGACAAACAAAAGAATGGTATCAAAGTTAACTTCAAAATTAGACACAACATTGA
AGATGGTTCTGTTCAATTAGCTGACCATTATCAACAAAATACTCCAATTGGTGATGGTCCAGTCTTGTTA
CCAGACAACCATTACTTATCCTATCAATCTGCCTTATCCAAAGATCCAAACGAAAAGAGAGACCACATGG
TCTTGTTAGAATTTGTTACTGCTGCTGGTATTACCCATGGTATGGATGAATTGTACAAATAAGGCGCGCC
ACTTCTAAATAAGCGAATTTCTTATGATTTATGATTTTTATTATTAAATAAGTTATAAAAAAAATAAGTG
TATACAAATTTTAAAGTGACTCTTAGGTTTTAAAACGAAAATTCTTATTCTTGAGTAACTCTTTCCTGTA
GGTCAGGTTGCTTTCTCAGGTATAGTATGAGGTCGCTCTTATTGACCACACCTCTACCGGCAGATCCGCT
AGGGATAACAGGGTAATATAGATCTGTTTAGCTTGCCTCGTCCCCGCCGGGTCACCCGGCCAGCGACATG
GAGGCCCAGAATACCCTCCTTGACAGTCTTGACGTGCGCAGCTCAGGGGCATGATGTGACTGTCGCCCGT
ACATTTAGCCCATACATCCCCATGTATAATCATTTGCATCCATACATTTTGATGGCCGCACGGCGCGAAG
CAAAAATTACGGCTCCTCGCTGCAGACCTGCGAGCAGGGAAACGCTCCCCTCACAGACGCGTTGAATTGT
CCCCACGCCGCGCCCCTGTAGAGAAATATAAAAGGTTAGGATTTGCCACTGAGGTTCTTCTTTCATATAC
TTCCTTTTAAAATCTTGCTAGGATACAGTTCTCACATCACATCCGAACATAAACAACCATGGGTAAAAAG
CCTGAACTCACCGCGACGTCTGTCGAGAAGTTTCTGATCGAAAAGTTCGACAGCGTCTCCGACCTGATGC
AGCTCTCGGAGGGCGAAGAATCTCGTGCTTTCAGCTTCGATGTAGGAGGGCGTGGATATGTCCTGCGGGT
AAATAGCTGCGCCGATGGTTTCTACAAAGATCGTTATGTTTATCGGCACTTTGCATCGGCCGCGCTCCCG
ATTCCGGAAGTGCTTGACATTGGGGAATTCAGCGAGAGCCTGACCTATTGCATCTCCCGCCGTGCACAGG
GTGTCACGTTGCAAGACCTGCCTGAAACCGAACTGCCCGCTGTTCTGCAGCCGGTCGCGGAGGCCATGGA
TGCGATCGCTGCGGCCGATCTTAGCCAGACGAGCGGGTTCGGCCCATTCGGACCGCAAGGAATCGGTCAA
TACACTACATGGCGTGATTTCATATGCGCGATTGCTGATCCCCATGTGTATCACTGGCAAACTGTGATGG
ACGACACCGTCAGTGCGTCCGTCGCGCAGGCTCTCGATGAGCTGATGCTTTGGGCCGAGGACTGCCCCGA
AGTCCGGCACCTCGTGCACGCGGATTTCGGCTCCAACAATGTCCTGACGGACAATGGCCGCATAACAGCG
GTCATTGACTGGAGCGAGGCGATGTTCGGGGATTCCCAATACGAGGTCGCCAACATCTTCTTCTGGAGGC
CGTGGTTGGCTTGTATGGAGCAGCAGACGCGCTACTTCGAGCGGAGGCATCCGGAGCTTGCAGGATCGCC
GCGGCTCCGGGCGTATATGCTCCGCATTGGTCTTGACCAACTCTATCAGAGCTTGGTTGACGGCAATTTC
GATGATGCAGCTTGGGCGCAGGGTCGATGCGACGCAATCGTCCGATCCGGAGCCGGGACTGTCGGGCGTA
CACAAATCGCCCGCAGAAGCGCGGCCGTCTGGACCGATGGCTGTGTAGAAGTACTCGCCGATAGTGGAAA
CCGACGCCCCAGCACTCGTCCGAGGGCAAAGGAATAATCAGTACTGACAATAAAAAGATTCTTGTTTTCA
AGAACTTGTCATTTGTATAGTTTTTTTATATTGTAGTTGTTCTATTTTAATCAAATGTTAGCGTGATTTA
TATTTTTTTTCGCCTCGACATCATCTGCCCAGATGCGAAGTTAAGTGCGCAGAAAGTAATATCATGCGTC
AATCGTATGTGAATGCTGGTCGCTATACTGCTGTCGATTCGATACTAACGCCGCCATCCAGTGTCGAAAA
CGAGCT
