>Addgene plasmid #44646 | pFA6a-link-yECitrine-Hygro | addgene partial sequence | sequence record 63583 | SP6 5'-ATTTAGGTGACACTATAG-3'
GGTCGACGGATCGGTGACGGTGCTGGTTTAATTAACATGTCTAAAGGTGAAGAATTATTCACTGGTGTTG
TCCCAATTTTGGTTGAATTAGATGGTGATGTTAATGGTCACAAATTTTCTGTCTCCGGTGAAGGTGAAGG
TGATGCTACTTACGGTAAATTGACCTTAAAATTTATTTGTACTACTGGTAAATTGCCAGTTCCATGGCCA
ACCTTAGTCACTACTTTAGGTTATGGTTTGATGTGTTTTGCTAGATACCCAGATCATATGAAACAACATG
ACTTTTTCAAGTCTGCCATGCCAGAAGGTTATGTTCAAGAAAGAACTATTTTTTTCAAAGATGACGGTAA
CTACAAGACCAGAGCTGAAGTCAAGTTTGAAGGTGATACCTTAGTTAATAGAATCGAATTAAAAGGTATT
GATTTTAAAGAAGATGGTAACATTTTAGGTCACAAATTGGAATACAACTATAACTCTCACAATGTTTACA
TCATGGCTGACAAACAAAAGAATGGTATCAAAGTTAACTTCAAAATTAGACACAACATTGAAGATGGTTC
TGTTCAATTAGCTGACCATTATCAACAAAATACTCCAATTGGTGATGGTCCAGTCTTGTTACCAGACAAC
CATTACTTATCCTATCAATCTGCCTTATCCAAAGATCCAAACGAAAAGAGAGACCACATGGTCTTGTTAG
AATTTGTTACTGCTGCTGGTATTACCCATGGTATTGATGAATTGTACAAATAAGGCGCGCCACTTCTAAA
TAAGCGAATTTCTTATGATTTATGATTTTTATTATTAAATAAGTTATA
