>Addgene plasmid #44646 | pFA6a-link-yECitrine-Hygro | addgene partial sequence | sequence record 63600 | T7 5'-TAATACGACTCACTATAGGG-3'
ATCTGATATCATCGATGAATTCGAGCTCGTTTTCGACACTGGATGGCGGCGTTAGTATCGAATCGACAGC
AGTATAGCGACCAGCATTCACATACGATTGACGCATGATATTACTTTCTGCGCACTTAACTTCGCATCTG
GGCAGATGATGTCGAGGCGAAAAAAAATATAAATCACGCTAACATTTGATTAAAATAGAACAACTACAAT
ATAAAAAAACTATACAAATGACAAGTTCTTGAAAACAAGAATCTTTTTATTGTCAGTACTGATTATTCCT
TTGCCCTCGGACGAGTGCTGGGGCGTCGGTTTCCACTATCGGCGAGTACTTCTACACAGCCATCGGTCCA
GACGGCCGCGCTTCTGCGGGCGATTTGTGTACGCCCGACAGTCCCGGCTCCGGATCGGACGATTGCGTCG
CATCGACCCTGCGCCCAAGCTGCATCATCGAAATTGCCGTCAACCAAGCTCTGATAGAGTTGGTCAAGAC
CAATGCGGAGCATATACGCCCGGAGCCGCGGCGATCCTGCAAGCTCCGGATGCCTCCGCTCGAAGTAGCG
CGTCTGCTGCTCCATACAAGCCAACCACGGCCTCCAGAAGAAGATGTTGGCGACCTCGTATTGGGAATCC
CCGAACATCGCCTCGCTCCAGTCAATGACCGCTGTTATGCGGCCATTGTCCGTCAGGACATTGTTGGAGC
CGAAATCCGCGTGCACGAGGTGCCGGACTTCGGGGCAGTCCTCGGCCCAAAGCATCAGCTCATCGAGAGC
CTGCGCGACGGACGCACTGACGGTGTCGTCCATCACAGTTTGCCAGTGATACACATGGGGATCAGCAATC
GCGCATATGAAATCACGCCA
